>Addgene plasmid #148565 | pnYC-CvH-Hs4EHP_52-234opt-R103LE149L_AE | depositor full sequence | sequence record 291013 | Full Sequence
GTATGGCAATGAAAGACGGTGAGCTGGTGATATGGGATAGTGTTCACCCTTGTTACACCGTTTTCCATGA
GCAAACTGAAACGTTTTCATCGCTCTGGAGTGAATACCACGACGATTTCCGGCAGTTTCTACACATATAT
TCGCAAGATGTGGCGTGTTACGGTGAAAACCTGGCCTATTTCCCTAAAGGGTTTATTGAGAATATGTTTT
TCGTCTCAGCCAATCCCTGGGTGAGTTTCACCAGTTTTGATTTAAACGTGGCCAATATGGACAACTTCTT
CGCCCCCGTTTTCACCATGGGCAAATATTATACGCAAGGCGACAAGGTGCTGATGCCGCTGGCGATTCAG
GTTCATCATGCCGTCTGTGATGGCTTCCATGTCGGCAGAATGCTTAATGAATTACAACAGTACTGCGATG
AGTGGCAGGGCGGGGCGTAATTTTTTTAAGGCAGTTATTGGTGCCCTTAAACGCCTGGTGCTACGCCTGA
ATAAGTGATAATAAGCGGATGAATGGCAGAAATTCGAAAGCAAATTCGACCCGGTCGTCGGTTCAGGGCA
GGGTCGTTAAATAGCCGCTTATGTCTATTGCTGGTTTACCGGTTTATTGACTACCGGAAGCAGTGTGACC
GTGTGCTTCTCAAATGCCTGAGGCCAGTTTGCTCAGGCTCTCCCCGTGGAGGTAATAATTGACGATATGA
TCATTTATTCTGCCTCCCAGAGCCTGATAAAAACGGTTAGCGCTTCGTTAATACAGATGTAGGTGTTCCA
CAGGGTAGCCAGCAGCATCCTGCGATGCAGATCCGGAACATAATGGTGCAGGGCGCTTGTTTCGGCGTGG
GTATGGTGGCAGGCCCCGTGGCCGGGGGACTGTTGGGCGCTGCCGGCACCTGTCCTACGAGTTGCATGAT
AAAGAAGACAGTCATAAGTGCGGCGACGATAGTCATGCCCCGCGCCCACCGGAAGGAGCTACCGGACAGC
GGTGCGGACTGTTGTAACTCAGAATAAGAAATGAGGCCGCTCATGGCGTTGACTCTCAGTCATAGTATCG
TGGTATCACCGGTTGGTTCCACTCTCTGTTGCGGGCAACTTCAGCAGCACGTAGGGGACTTCCGCGTTTC
CAGACTTTACGAAACACGGAAACCGAAGACCATTCATGTTGTTGCTCAGGTCGCAGACGTTTTGCAGCAG
CAGTCGCTTCACGTTCGCTCGCGTATCGGTGATTCATTCTGCTAACCAGTAAGGCAACCCCGCCAGCCTA
GCCGGGTCCTCAACGACAGGAGCACGATCATGCGCACCCGTGGCCAGGACCCAACGCTGCCCGAGATGCG
CCGCGTGCGGCTGCTGGAGATGGCGGACGCGATGGATATGTTCTGCCAAGGGTTGGTTTGCGCATTCACA
GTTCTCCGCAAGAATTGATTGGCTCCAATTCTTGGAGTGGTGAATCCGTTAGCGAGGTGCCGCCGGCTTC
CATTCAGGTCGAGGTGGCCCGGCTCCATGCACCGCGACGCAACGCGGGGAGGCAGACAAGGTATAGGGCG
GCGCCTACAATCCATGCCAACCCGTTCCATGTGCTCGCCGAGGCGGCATAAATCGCCGTGACGATCAGCG
GTCCAGTGATCGAAGTTAGGCTGGTAAGAGCCGCGAGCGATCCTTGAAGCTGTCCCTGATGGTCGTCATC
TACCTGCCTGGACAGCATGGCCTGCAACGCGGGCATCCCGATGCCGCCGGAAGCGAGAAGAATCATAATG
GGGAAGGCCATCCAGCCTCGCGTCGCGAACGCCAGCAAGACGTAGCCCAGCGCGTCGGCCGCCATGCCGG
CGATAATGGCCTGCTTCTCGCCGAAACGTTTGGTGGCGGGACCAGTGACGAAGGCTTGAGCGAGGGCGTG
CAAGATTCCGAATACCGCAAGCGACAGGCCGATCATCGTCGCGCTCCAGCGAAAGCGGTCCTCGCCGAAA
ATGACCCAGAGCGCTGCCGGCACCTGTCCTACGAGTTGCATGATAAAGAAGACAGTCATAAGTGCGGCGA
CGATAGTCATGCCCCGCGCCCACCGGAAGGAGCTGACTGGGTTGAAGGCTCTCAAGGGCATCGGTCGACG
CTCTCCCTTATGCGACTCCTGCATTAGGAAGCAGCCCAGTAGTAGGTTGAGGCCGTTGAGCACCGCCGCC
GCAAGGAATGGTGCATGCAAGGAGATGGCGCCCAACAGTCCCCCGGCCACGGGGCCTGCCACCATACCCA
CGCCGAAACAAGCGCTCATGAGCCCGAAGTGGCGAGCCCGATCTTCCCCATCGGTGATGTCGGCGATATA
GGCGCCAGCAACCGCACCTGTGGCGCCGGTGATGCCGGCCACGATGCGTCCGGCGTAGAGGATCAGACTA
AGATCTCGATCCCGCGAAATTAATACGACTCACTATAGGGGAATTGTGAGCGGATAACAATTCCCCACTA
GTAATAATTTTGTTTAACTTTAAGAAGGAGATATACATATGCTCGAGGCAGAACATCCGCTGCAGTATAA
CTATACCTTTTGGTATAGCCGTCGTACACCGGGTCGTCCGACCAGCAGCCAGAGCTATGAACAGAACATT
AAACAAATTGGCACCTTTGCAAGCGTGGAACAGTTTTGGCGTTTTTATAGCCATATGGTTCTACCGGGTG
ATCTGACAGGTCATAGCGATTTTCACCTGTTTAAAGAAGGCATTAAACCGATGTGGGAAGATGATGCAAA
CAAAAATGGTGGCAAATGGATTATTCGTCTGCGTAAAGGTCTGGCAAGCCGTTGTTGGCTAAATCTGATT
CTGGCAATGCTGGGTGAACAGTTTATGGTTGGTGAAGAAATTTGTGGTGCAGTTGTTAGCGTTCGTTTTC
AAGAAGATATTATCAGCATCTGGAATAAAACCGCAAGCGATCAGGCAACCACCGCACGTATTCGTGATAC
CCTGCGTCGTGTTCTGAATCTGCCTCCGAATACCATTATGGAATACAAAACCCATACCGATAGCATCAAA
ATGCCTGGTCGTCTGGGTCCGCAGCGTCTGCTGTTTGGATCCGAAAACCTTTACTTCCAGGGCAGCGGCG
CCATGGGCAGCGGCAGCGGCCACCACCACCACCACCACGGTACCTAATAGTCTAGAGCTAGCCCTAGGAG
ATCCGGCTGCTAACAAAGCCCGAAAGGAAGCTGAGTTGGCTGCTGCCACCGCTGAGCAATAACTAGCATA
ACCCCTTGGGGCCTCTAAACGGGTCTTGAGGGGTTTTTTGCTGAAAGGAGGAACTATATCCGGATATCCC
GCAAGAGGCCCGGCAGTACCGGCATAACCAAGCCTATGCCTACAGCATCCAGGGTGACGGTGCCGAGGAT
GACGATGAGCGCATTGTTAGATTTCATACACGGTGCCTGACTGCGTTAGCAATTTAACTGTGATAAACTA
CCGCATTAAAGCTTATCGATGATAAGCTGTCAAACATGAGAATTACAACTTATATCGTATGGGGCTGACT
TCAGGTGCTACATTTGAAGAGATAAATTGCACTGAAATCAAGAAATATTTTATCTGATTAATAAGATGAT
CTTCTTGAGATCGTTTTGGTCTGCGCGTAATCTCTTGCTCTGAAAACGAAAAAACCGCCTTGCAGGGCGG
TTTTTCGAAGGTTCTCTGAGCTACCAACTCTTTGAACCGAGGTAACTGGCTTGGAGGAGCGCAGTCACCA
AAACTTGTCCTTTCAGTTTAGCCTTAACCGGCGCATGACTTCAAGACTAACTCCTCTAAATCAATTACCA
GTGGCTGCTGCCAGTGGTGCTTTTGCATGTCTTTCCGGGTTGGACTCAAGACGATAGTTACCGGATAAGG
CGCAGCGGTCGGACTGAACGGGGGGTTCGTGCATACAGTCCAGCTTGGAGCGAACTGCCTACCCGGAACT
GAGTGTCAGGCGTGGAATGAGACAAACGCGGCCATAACAGCGGAATGACACCGGTAAACCGAAAGGCAGG
AACAGGAGAGCGCACGAGGGAGCCGCCAGGGGGAAACGCCTGGTATCTTTATAGTCCTGTCGGGTTTCGC
CACCACTGATTTGAGCGTCAGATTTCGTGATGCTTGTCAGGGGGGCGGAGCCTATGGAAAAACGGCTTTG
CCGCGGCCCTCTCACTTCCCTGTTAAGTATCTTCCTGGCATCTTCCAGGAAATCTCCGCCCCGTTCGTAA
GCCATTTCCGCTCGCCGCAGTCGAACGACCGAGCGTAGCGAGTCAGTGAGCGAGGAAGCGGAATATATCC
TGTATCACATATTCTGCTGACGCACCGGTGCAGCCTTTTTTCTCCTGCCACATGAAGCACTTCACTGACA
CCCTCATCAGTGCCAACATAGTAAGCCAGTATACACTCCCCTAGCGCTGATGTCCGGCGGTGCTTTTGCC
GTTACGCACCACCCCGTCAGTAGCTGAACAGGAGGGACAGCTGATAGAAACAGAAGCCACTGGAGCACCT
CAAAAACACCATCATACACTAAATCAGTAAGTTGGCAGCATCACCCGACGCACTTTGCGCCGAATAAATA
CCTGTGACGGAAGATCACTTCGCAGAATAAATAAATCCTGGTGTCCCTGTTGATACCGGGAAGCCCTGGG
CCAACTTTTGGCGAAAATGAGACGTTGATCGGCACGTAAGAGGTTCCAACTTTCACCATAATGAAATAAG
ATCACTACCGGGCGTATTTTTTGAGTTATCGAGATTTTCAGGAGCTAAGGAAGCTAAAATGGAGAAAAAA
ATCACTGGATATACCACCGTTGATATATCCCAATGGCATCGTAAAGAACATTTTGAGGCATTTCAGTCAG
TTGCTCAATGTACCTATAACCAGACCGTTCAGCTGGATATTACGGCCTTTTTAAAGACCGTAAAGAAAAA
TAAGCACAAGTTTTATCCGGCCTTTATTCACATTCTTGCCCGCCTGATGAATGCTCATCCGGAATTC
Features (pLannotate 1.2.2; 18 found; start..end, strand, type, name):
    738..833     -  CDS            resD (fragment): REDF_ECOLI - Also known as D. Protein inferred from homology: Swiss-Prot protein existence level 3. Acts as a repressor of transcription and as a site-specific resolvase that cleaves at the RfsF site. From Escherichia coli (strain K12).
    823..880     +  CDS            TcR (fragment): tetracycline efflux protein; tet; confers resistance to tetracycline
    877..970     -  CDS            TcR (fragment): tetracycline efflux protein; tet; confers resistance to tetracycline
   1474..2374    -  CDS            TcR (fragment): tetracycline efflux protein; tet; confers resistance to tetracycline
   2401..2419    +  promoter       T7 promoter: promoter for bacteriophage T7 RNA polymerase
   2420..2444    +  protein_bind   lac operator: The lac repressor binds to the lac operator to inhibit transcription in E. coli. This inhibition can be relieved by adding lactose or isopropyl-β-D-thiogalactopyranoside (IPTG). lac repressor encoded by lacI
   2459..2481    +  RBS            RBS: efficient ribosome binding site from bacteriophage T7 gene 10 (Olins and Rangwala, 1989)
   2498..3064    +  CDS            EIF4E2 (fragment): IF4E2_HUMAN - Also known as EIF4EL3. Experimental evidence at protein level: Swiss-Prot protein existence level 1. Recognizes and binds the 7-methylguanosine-containing mRNA cap during an early step in the initiation (PubMed:17368478, PubMed:25624349, PubMed:9582349). Acts as a repressor of translation initiation (PubMed:22751931). In contrast to EIF4E, it is unable to bind eIF4G (EIF4G1, EIF4G2 or EIF4G3), suggesting that it acts by competing with EIF4E and block assembly of eIF4F at the cap (By similarity). In P-bodies, component of a complex that promotes miRNA- mediated translational repre
   3100..3118    +  CDS            9xHis (fragment): 9xHis affinity tag
   3156..3205    +  CDS            SET1 (fragment): solubility-enhancement tag derived from T7 phage gene 10B
   3213..3260    +  terminator     T7 terminator: transcription terminator for bacteriophage T7 RNA polymerase
   3283..3387    -  CDS            TcR (fragment): tetracycline efflux protein; tet; confers resistance to tetracycline
   3435..3463    -  promoter       tet promoter: E. coli promoter for tetracycline efflux protein gene
   3575..4120    +  rep_origin     p15A ori: Plasmids containing the medium-copy-number p15A origin of replication can be propagated in E. coli cells that contain a second plasmid with the ColE1 origin.
   4208..4263    +  rep_origin     RSF ori (fragment): Plasmids containing the RSF 1030 origin of replication can be propagated in E. coli cells that contain additional plasmids with compatible origins.
   4382..4525    -  mobile_element IS1 (fragment): prokaryotic transposable element IS1
   4646..4748    +  promoter       cat promoter: promoter of the E. coli cat gene encoding chloramphenicol acetyltransferase
   4749..440     +  CDS            CmR (across the origin): chloramphenicol acetyltransferase; cat; confers resistance to chloramphenicol
