[The description below was written by a language model from this plasmid's Addgene catalogue record and pLannotate feature annotations shown in this document.]
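Description:
pnYC-CvH-Hs4EHP_52-234opt-R103LE149L_AE is a 4,967 bp bacterial expression plasmid for producing a truncated, doubly mutated form of human 4EHP (EIF4E2), the cap-binding protein that represses translation by competing with eIF4E. The catalogue lists the backbone as unknown. The annotated features show a p15A origin of replication and a chloramphenicol acetyltransferase gene under its own cat promoter, together with a tet promoter and several disrupted fragments of the tetracycline resistance gene. This layout resembles a pACYC-type vector in which the expression cassette interrupts the tet gene. The plasmid is recorded as low copy and is selected with chloramphenicol. Because p15A is compatible with ColE1-type origins, a plasmid of this kind can be maintained alongside a second expression plasmid, although the record does not say that co-expression was the intent.

The expression cassette consists of a T7 promoter with an adjacent lac operator, the T7 gene 10 ribosome binding site, the 4EHP coding region and a T7 terminator. Expression therefore needs a host that supplies T7 RNA polymerase and is inducible with IPTG. The insert covers residues 52–234 of 4EHP, comes from a synthetic gene codon-optimised for E. coli, and carries the substitutions R103L and E149L. A short polyhistidine match lies downstream of the coding sequence, suggesting a C-terminal His tag for affinity purification, which may be what "CvH" in the name refers to. The record does not describe any linker or cleavage site. The associated study concerns how GIGYF1/2 proteins selectively bind 4EHP, so the mutant protein was probably made for that binding work, but the role of the two substitutions is not stated.
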