Addgene plasmid #148565: pnYC-CvH-Hs4EHP_52-234opt-R103LE149L_AE
Purpose: Bacterial Expression of Hs4EHP_52-234opt-R103LE149L
Depositing lab: Elisa Izaurralde. Depositing organization: Max Planck Institute for Developmental Biology. Publication: GIGYF1/2 proteins use auxiliary sequences to selectively bind to 4EHP and repress target mRNA expression. Peter D, Weber R, Sandmeir F, Wohlbold L, Helms S, Bawankar P, Valkov E, Igreja C, Izaurralde E. Genes Dev. 2017 Jun 1;31(11):1147-1161. doi: 10.1101/gad.299420.117. Epub 2017 Jul 11. PubMed 28698298.
Backbone
  Vector backbone: Unknown
  Vector type: Bacterial Expression
Growth in bacteria
  Bacterial resistance: Chloramphenicol, 25 μg/mL
  Growth temperature: 37°C
  Growth strain: DH5alpha
  Copy number: Low Copy
Gene/Insert
  Gene/Insert name: Hs4EHP_52-234opt-R103LE149L
  Species: H. sapiens (human)
  Entrez Gene: EIF4E2 (a.k.a. 4E-LP, 4EHP, EIF4EL3, IF4e, h4EHP)
  Cloning method: Unknown
Terms and licenses: Academic/Nonprofit Terms; Industry Terms: Not Available to Industry
Depositor comments: Geneart clone of Hs4EHP codon optimized for expression in E.coli. sequence based on the sequence given by NM_008446.3 Plasmids from this collection were made available to the research community and donated after the lab closed. Please note that the sequence provided by the depositing laboratory may be theoretical/predicted or based on Sanger sequencing results. There may be discrepancies between sequencing results obtained by Addgene and the depositor sequence. If an Addgene verified sequence is not available, please contact before placing your order to request that our lab fully sequence the plasmid.
How to cite: pnYC-CvH-Hs4EHP_52-234opt-R103LE149L_AE was a gift from Elisa Izaurralde (Addgene plasmid # 148565 ; http://n2t.net/addgene:148565 ; RRID:Addgene_148565)
